Addgene plasmid #86198: pYPQ202
Purpose: (Empty Backbone) Multisite Gateway T-DNA entry plasmid (attR1 & attR2); AtUBQ10 promoter and Hygromycin resistance marker
Depositing lab: Yiping Qi. Depositing organization: University of Maryland, College Park. Publication: A CRISPR-Cpf1 system for efficient genome editing and transcriptional repression in plants. Tang X, Lowder LG, Zhang T, Malzahn AA, Zheng X, Voytas DF, Zhong Z, Chen Y, Ren Q, Li Q, Kirkland ER, Zhang Y, Qi Y. Nat Plants. 2017 Feb 17;3:17018. doi: 10.1038/nplants.2017.18. PubMed 28211909.
Backbone
  Vector backbone: pYPQ202
  Modifications to backbone: Arabidopsis ubiquitin 10 (AtUbi10) promoter added to pYPQ202 backbone
  Vector type: Plant Expression ; Gateway compatible attR1-attR2 destination vector
  Promoter: Arabidopsis ubiquitin 10 (AtUbi10)
  Selectable markers: Hygromycin
Growth in bacteria
  Bacterial resistance: Chloramphenicol and Kanamycin, 25 & 50 μg/mL
  Growth temperature: 37°C
  Growth strain: ccdB Survival
  Copy number: High Copy
Gene/Insert
  Cloning method: Restriction Enzyme
Terms and licenses: Academic/Nonprofit Terms; Industry Terms: Not Available to Industry
Depositor comments: Note: Addgene's quality control sequencing finds a 1.2kb transposable element upstream of the Kanamycin resistance cassette. This inserted sequence does not affect plasmid function.
How to cite: pYPQ202 was a gift from Yiping Qi (Addgene plasmid # 86198 ; http://n2t.net/addgene:86198 ; RRID:Addgene_86198)
