[The description below was written by a language model from this plasmid's Addgene catalogue record and pLannotate feature annotations shown in this document.]
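Description:
pYPQ202 is an empty binary T-DNA destination vector for plant expression, built for Multisite Gateway assembly and deposited with work on CRISPR-Cpf1 genome editing and transcriptional repression in plants. The backbone carries two replication systems. A high-copy ColE1/pMB1-type origin with a bom mobilisation region supports propagation in E. coli. The pVS1 oriV, RepA and StaA functions are the usual means of stable maintenance in Agrobacterium. Bacterial selection uses kanamycin (aphA-3) on the backbone and chloramphenicol from the Gateway cassette. Because the cassette also contains the ccdB gyrase toxin, the unrecombined plasmid has to be maintained in a ccdB-tolerant strain.

Between the nopaline-type left and right border repeats sit two units. Next to the left border is the plant selection marker, hygromycin phosphotransferase driven by an enhanced CaMV 35S promoter and ended by the CaMV poly(A) signal. The second unit is the attR1–CmR–ccdB–attR2 cassette, followed by a NOS terminator. In an LR reaction the cassette is replaced by the contents of entry clones, and loss of ccdB counterselects against unrecombined plasmid. The catalogue states that an Arabidopsis ubiquitin 10 (AtUBQ10) promoter drives the recombined payload. The automated feature table does not annotate this promoter, although an unannotated stretch lies next to attR1 where it would be expected. Remnants of lac regulatory elements, lacZα and multiple cloning site sequences are also present.

Quality-control sequencing found an IS5-type insertion element (insH transposase) of about 1.2 kb upstream of the kanamycin cassette, outside the T-DNA. The depositor reports that it does not affect plasmid function.
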