Features (pLannotate 1.2.2; 30 found; start..end, strand, type, name):
   1125..1319    +  rep_origin     pVS1 oriV: origin of replication for the Pseudomonas plasmid pVS1 (Heeb et al., 2000)
   1522..1561    +  CDS            rop (fragment): Rop protein, which maintains plasmids at low copy number; rop
   1663..1803    +  misc_feature   bom: basis of mobility region from pBR322
   1989..2577    -  rep_origin     ori: high-copy-number ColE1/pMB1/pBR322/pUC origin of replication
   2664..3458    -  CDS            KanR: aminoglycoside phosphotransferase; aphA-3; confers resistance to kanamycin
   3661..4638    -  CDS            insH10 (sequence withheld): INH10_ECOLI - Protein inferred from homology: Swiss-Prot protein existence level 3. Involved in the transposition of the insertion sequence IS5. From Escherichia coli (strain K12).
   4637..4750    +  CDS            yghO (fragment) (sequence partly withheld): YGHO_ECOLI - Experimental evidence at transcript level: Swiss-Prot protein existence level 2. From Escherichia coli (strain K12).
   5082..5106    +  misc_feature   LB T-DNA repeat: left border repeat from nopaline C58 T-DNA
   5184..5358    -  polyA_signal   CaMV poly(A) signal: cauliflower mosaic virus polyadenylation signal
   5399..6424    -  CDS            HygR: hygromycin B phosphotransferase confers resistance to hygromycin
   6491..7167    -  promoter       CaMV 35S promoter (enhanced): cauliflower mosaic virus 35S promoter with a duplicated enhancer region
   7257..7345    +  CDS            lacI (fragment): lac repressor; lacI; The lac repressor binds to the lac operator to inhibit transcription in E. coli. This inhibition can be relieved by adding lactose or isopropyl-β-D-thiogalactopyranoside (IPTG).
   7358..7379    +  protein_bind   CAP binding site: CAP binding activates transcription in the presence of cAMP. E. coli catabolite activator protein
   7394..7424    +  promoter       lac promoter: promoter for the E. coli lac operon
   7428..7450    +  protein_bind   lac operator (fragment): The lac repressor binds to the lac operator to inhibit transcription in E. coli. This inhibition can be relieved by adding lactose or isopropyl-β-D-thiogalactopyranoside (IPTG). lac repressor encoded by lacI
   7489..7741    -  terminator     NOS terminator: nopaline synthase terminator and poly(A) signal
   7752..7787    +  misc_feature   MCS (fragment): pBluescript multiple cloning site
   7805..7929    +  protein_bind   attR2: mutant version of attR; recombination site for the Gateway® LR reaction LR Clonase™
   7970..8275    -  CDS            ccdB: CcdB, a bacterial toxin that poisons DNA gyrase; ccdB; Plasmids containing the ccdB gene cannot be propagated in standard E. coli strains.
   8280..8438    -  CDS            ccdA (fragment): CCDA_ECO57 - Also known as H, letA. Experimental evidence at protein level: Swiss-Prot protein existence level 1. Antitoxin component of a type II toxin-antitoxin (TA) system which inhibits the post-segregational killing (PSK) of plasmid-free cells, also referred to as a plasmid addiction system. Binds to and blocks the activity of CcdB; will also remove bound CcdB protein from the CcdB-GyrA complex by forming a CcdA-CcdB complex, a process termed rejuvenation. Functions as a transcriptional corepressor for the ccdAB operon, repression also requires CcdB (By similarity). From Escherichia coli
   8595..9275    -  CDS            CmR: chloramphenicol acetyltransferase confers resistance to chloramphenicol
   9276..9305    -  promoter       cat promoter (fragment): promoter of the E. coli cat gene encoding chloramphenicol acetyltransferase
   9329..9359    -  promoter       lac UV5 promoter: E. coli lac promoter with an "up" mutation
   9384..9508    -  protein_bind   attR1: mutant version of attR; recombination site for the Gateway® LR reaction LR Clonase™
   9525..9546    +  misc_feature   MCS (fragment): pBluescript multiple cloning site
  10190..10344   +  CDS            lacZα (fragment): LacZα fragment of β-galactosidase; lacZ fragment
  10410..10434   +  misc_feature   RB T-DNA repeat: right border repeat from nopaline C58 T-DNA
  10774..11175   +  CDS            Y4CG_SINFN (fragment): Protein inferred from homology: Swiss-Prot protein existence level 3. From Sinorhizobium fredii (strain NBRC 101917 / NGR234).
  11735..12364   +  CDS            pVS1 StaA: stability protein from the Pseudomonas plasmid pVS1 (Heeb et al., 2000)
  12793..1059    +  CDS            pVS1 RepA (across the origin): replication protein from the Pseudomonas plasmid pVS1 (Heeb et al., 2000)
>Addgene plasmid #86198 | pYPQ202 | addgene full sequence | sequence record 174281 | Addgene NGS Result
CCATCCGGCCCGGTACAAATCGGCGCGGCGCTGGGTGATGACCTGGTGGAGAAGTTGAAGGCCGCGCAGG
CCGCCCAGCGGCAACGCATCGAGGCAGAAGCACGCCCCGGTGAATCGTGGCAAGCGGCCGCTGATCGAAT
CCGCAAAGAATCCCGGCAACCGCCGGCAGCCGGTGCGCCGTCGATTAGGAAGCCGCCCAAGGGCGACGAG
CAACCAGATTTTTTCGTTCCGATGCTCTATGACGTGGGCACCCGCGATAGTCGCAGCATCATGGACGTGG
CCGTTTTCCGTCTGTCGAAGCGTGACCGACGAGCTGGCGAGGTGATCCGCTACGAGCTTCCAGACGGGCA
CGTAGAGGTTTCCGCAGGGCCGGCCGGCATGGCCAGTGTGTGGGATTACGACCTGGTACTGATGGCGGTT
TCCCATCTAACCGAATCCATGAACCGATACCGGGAAGGGAAGGGAGACAAGCCCGGCCGCGTGTTCCGTC
CACACGTTGCGGACGTACTCAAGTTCTGCCGGCGAGCCGATGGCGGAAAGCAGAAAGACGACCTGGTAGA
AACCTGCATTCGGTTAAACACCACGCACGTTGCCATGCAGCGTACGAAGAAGGCCAAGAACGGCCGCCTG
GTGACGGTATCCGAGGGTGAAGCCTTGATTAGCCGCTACAAGATCGTAAAGAGCGAAACCGGGCGGCCGG
AGTACATCGAGATCGAGCTAGCTGATTGGATGTACCGCGAGATCACAGAAGGCAAGAACCCGGACGTGCT
GACGGTTCACCCCGATTACTTTTTGATCGATCCCGGCATCGGCCGTTTTCTCTACCGCCTGGCACGCCGC
GCCGCAGGCAAGGCAGAAGCCAGATGGTTGTTCAAGACGATCTACGAACGCAGTGGCAGCGCCGGAGAGT
TCAAGAAGTTCTGTTTCACCGTGCGCAAGCTGATCGGGTCAAATGACCTGCCGGAGTACGATTTGAAGGA
GGAGGCGGGGCAGGCTGGCCCGATCCTAGTCATGCGCTACCGCAACCTGATCGAGGGCGAAGCATCCGCC
GGTTCCTAATGTACGGAGCAGATGCTAGGGCAAATTGCCCTAGCAGGGGAAAAAGGTCGAAAAGGTCTCT
TTCCTGTGGATAGCACGTACATTGGGAACCCAAAGCCGTACATTGGGAACCGGAACCCGTACATTGGGAA
CCCAAAGCCGTACATTGGGAACCGGTCACACATGTAAGTGACTGATATAAAAGAGAAAAAAGGCGATTTT
TCCGCCTAAAACTCTTTAAAACTTATTAAAACTCTTAAAACCCGCCTGGCCTGTGCATAACTGTCTGGCC
AGCGCACAGCCGAAGAGCTGCAAAAAGCGCCTACCCTTCGGTCGCTGCGCTCCCTACGCCCCGCCGCTTC
GCGTCGGCCTATCGCGGCCGCTGGCCGCTCAAAAATGGCTGGCCTACGGCCAGGCAATCTACCAGGGCGC
GGACAAGCCGCGCCGTCGCCACTCGACCGCCGGCGCCCACATCAAGGCACCCTGCCTCGCGCGTTTCGGT
GATGACGGTGAAAACCTCTGACACATGCAGCTCCCGGAGACGGTCACAGCTTGTCTGTAAGCGGATGCCG
GGAGCAGACAAGCCCGTCAGGGCGCGTCAGCGGGTGTTGGCGGGTGTCGGGGCGCAGCCATGACCCAGTC
ACGTAGCGATAGCGGAGTGTATACTGGCTTAACTATGCGGCATCAGAGCAGATTGTACTGAGAGTGCACC
ATATGCGGTGTGAAATACCGCACAGATGCGTAAGGAGAAAATACCGCATCAGGCGCTCTTCCGCTTCCTC
GCTCACTGACTCGCTGCGCTCGGTCGTTCGGCTGCGGCGAGCGGTATCAGCTCACTCAAAGGCGGTAATA
CGGTTATCCACAGAATCAGGGGATAACGCAGGAAAGAACATGTGAGCAAAAGGCCAGCAAAAGGCCAGGA
ACCGTAAAAAGGCCGCGTTGCTGGCGTTTTTCCATAGGCTCCGCCCCCCTGACGAGCATCACAAAAATCG
ACGCTCAAGTCAGAGGTGGCGAAACCCGACAGGACTATAAAGATACCAGGCGTTTCCCCCTGGAAGCTCC
CTCGTGCGCTCTCCTGTTCCGACCCTGCCGCTTACCGGATACCTGTCCGCCTTTCTCCCTTCGGGAAGCG
TGGCGCTTTCTCATAGCTCACGCTGTAGGTATCTCAGTTCGGTGTAGGTCGTTCGCTCCAAGCTGGGCTG
TGTGCACGAACCCCCCGTTCAGCCCGACCGCTGCGCCTTATCCGGTAACTATCGTCTTGAGTCCAACCCG
GTAAGACACGACTTATCGCCACTGGCAGCAGCCACTGGTAACAGGATTAGCAGAGCGAGGTATGTAGGCG
GTGCTACAGAGTTCTTGAAGTGGTGGCCTAACTACGGCTACACTAGAAGGACAGTATTTGGTATCTGCGC
TCTGCTGAAGCCAGTTACCTTCGGAAAAAGAGTTGGTAGCTCTTGATCCGGCAAACAAACCACCGCTGGT
AGCGGTGGTTTTTTTGTTTGCAAGCAGCAGATTACGCGCAGAAAAAAAGGATCTCAAGAAGATCCTTTGA
TCTTTTCTACGGGGTCTGACGCTCAGTGGAACGAAAACTCACGTTAAGGGATTTTGGTCATGCATTCTAG
GTACTAAAACAATTCATCCAGTAAAATATAATATTTTATTTTCTCCCAATCAGGCTTGATCCCCAGTAAG
TCAAAAAATAGCTCGACATACTGTTCTTCCCCGATATCCTCCCTGATCGACCGGACGCAGAAGGCAATGT
CATACCACTTGTCCGCCCTGCCGCTTCTCCCAAGATCAATAAAGCCACTTACTTTGCCATCTTTCACAAA
GATGTTGCTGTCTCCCAGGTCGCCGTGGGAAAAGACAAGTTCCTCTTCGGGCTTTTCCGTCTTTAAAAAA
TCATACAGCTCGCGCGGATCTTTAAATGGAGTGTCTTCTTCCCAGTTTTCGCAATCCACATCGGCCAGAT
CGTTATTCAGTAAGTAATCCAATTCGGCTAAGCGGCTGTCTAAGCTATTCGTATAGGGACAATCCGATAT
GTCGATGGAGTGAAAGAGCCTGATGCACTCCGCATACAGCTCGATAATCTTTTCAGGGCTTTGTTCATCT
TCATACTCTTCCGAGCAAAGGACGCCATCGGCCTCACTCATGAGCAGATTGCTCCAGCCATCATGCCGTT
CAAAGTGCAGGACCTTTGGAACAGGCAGCTTTCCTTCCAGCCATAGCATCATGTCCTTTTCCCGTTCCAC
ATCATAGGTGGTCCCTTTATACCGGCTGTCCGTCATTTTTAAATATAGGTTTTCATTTTCTCCCACCAGC
TTATATACCTTAGCAGGAGACATTCCTTCCGTATCTTTTACGCAGCGGTATTTTTCGATCAGTTTTTTCA
ATTCCGGTGATATTCTCATTTTAGCCATTTATTATTTCCTTCCTCTTTTCTACAGTATTTAAAGATACCC
CAAGAAGCTAAGGAAGGTGCGAATAAGCGGGGAAATTCTTCTCGGCTGACTCAGTCATTTCATTTCTTCA
TGTTTGAGCCGATTTTTTCTCCCGTAAATGCCTTGAATCAGCCTATTTAGACCGTTTCTTCGCCATTTAA
GGCGTTATCCCCAGTTTTTA
[978 nt withheld, positions 3661-4638]
GATGAACCCTGTTCTATGGCTCCAGATGACAAACATGATCTCATATCAGGGACTTGTTCGCACCTTCCCT
AATTATAACAAGACGAACTCCAATTCACTGTTCCTTGCATTCTAAAACCTTAAATACCAGAAAACAGCTT
TTTCAAAGTTGTTTTCAAAGTTGGCGTATAACATAGTATCGACGGAGCCGATTTTGAAACCGCGGTGATC
ACAGGCAGCAACGCTCTGTCATCGTTACAATCAACATGCTACCCTCCGCGAGATCATCCGTGTTTCAAAC
CCGGCAGCTTAGTTGCCGTTCTTCCGAATAGCATCGGTAACATGAGCAAAGTCTGCCGCCTTACAACGGC
TCTCCCGCTGACGCCGTCCCGGACTGATGGGCTGCCTGTATCGAGTGGTGATTTTGTGCCGAGCTGCCGG
TCGGGGAGCTGTTGGCTGGCTGGTGGCAGGATATATTGTGGTGTAAACAAATTGACGCTTAGACAACTTA
ATAACACATTGCGGACGTTTTTAATGTACTGAATTAACGCCGAATTAATTCGGGGGATCTGGATTTTAGT
ACTGGATTTTGGTTTTAGGAATTAGAAATTTTATTGATAGAAGTATTTTACAAATACAAATACATACTAA
GGGTTTCTTATATGCTCAACACATGAGCGAAACCCTATAGGAACCCTAATTCCCTTATCTGGGAACTACT
CACACATTATTATGGAGAAACTCGAGCTTGTCGATCGACAGATCCCGGTCGGCATCTACTCTATTTCTTT
GCCCTCGGACGAGTGCTGGGGCGTCGGTTTCCACTATCGGCGAGTACTTCTACACAGCCATCGGTCCAGA
CGGCCGCGCTTCTGCGGGCGATTTGTGTACGCCCGACAGTCCCGGCTCCGGATCGGACGATTGCGTCGCA
TCGACCCTGCGCCCAAGCTGCATCATCGAAATTGCCGTCAACCAAGCTCTGATAGAGTTGGTCAAGACCA
ATGCGGAGCATATACGCCCGGAGTCGTGGCGATCCTGCAAGCTCCGGATGCCTCCGCTCGAAGTAGCGCG
TCTGCTGCTCCATACAAGCCAACCACGGCCTCCAGAAGAAGATGTTGGCGACCTCGTATTGGGAATCCCC
GAACATCGCCTCGCTCCAGTCAATGACCGCTGTTATGCGGCCATTGTCCGTCAGGACATTGTTGGAGCCG
AAATCCGCGTGCACGAGGTGCCGGACTTCGGGGCAGTCCTCGGCCCAAAGCATCAGCTCATCGAGAGCCT
GCGCGACGGACGCACTGACGGTGTCGTCCATCACAGTTTGCCAGTGATACACATGGGGATCAGCAATCGC
GCATATGAAATCACGCCATGTAGTGTATTGACCGATTCCTTGCGGTCCGAATGGGCCGAACCCGCTCGTC
TGGCTAAGATCGGCCGCAGCGATCGCATCCATAGCCTCCGCGACCGGTTGTAGAACAGCGGGCAGTTCGG
TTTCAGGCAGGTCTTGCAACGTGACACCCTGTGAACGGCGGGAGATGCAATAGGTCAGGCTCTCGCTAAA
CTCCCCAATGTCAAGCACTTCCGGAATCGGGAGCGCGGCCGATGCAAAGTGCCGATAAACATAACGATCT
TTGTAGAAACCATCGGCGCAGCTATTTACCCGCAGGACATATCCACGCCCTCCTACATCGAAGCTGAAAG
CACGAGATTCTTCGCCCTCCGAGAGCTGCATCAGGTCGGAGACGCTGTCGAACTTTTCGATCAGAAACTT
CTCGACAGACGTCGCGGTGAGTTCAGGCTTTTTCATATCTCATTGCCCCCCGGATCTGCGAAAGCTCGAG
AGAGATAGATTTGTAGAGAGAGACTGGTGATTTCAGCGTGTCCTCTCCAAATGAAATGAACTTCCTTATA
TAGAGGAAGGGTCTTGCGAAGGATAGTGGGATTGTGCGTCATCCCTTACGTCAGTGGAGATATCACATCA
ATCCACTTGCTTTGAAGACGTGGTTGGAACGTCTTCTTTTTCCACGATGCTCCTCGTGGGTGGGGGTCCA
TCTTTGGGACCACTGTCGGCAGAGGCATCTTGAACGATAGCCTTTCCTTTATCGCAATGATGGCATTTGT
AGGTGCCACCTTCCTTTTCTACTGTCCTTTTGATGAAGTGACAGATAGCTGGGCAATGGAATCCGAGGAG
GTTTCCCGATATTACCCTTTGTTGAAAAGTCTCAATAGCCCTTTGGTCTTCTGAGACTGTATCTTTGATA
TTCTTGGAGTAGACGAGAGTGTCGTGCTCCACCATGTTCACATCAATCCACTTGCTTTGAAGACGTGGTT
GGAACGTCTTCTTTTTCCACGATGCTCCTCGTGGGTGGGGGTCCATCTTTGGGACCACTGTCGGCAGAGG
CATCTTGAACGATAGCCTTTCCTTTATCGCAATGATGGCATTTGTAGGTGCCACCTTCCTTTTCTACTGT
CCTTTTGATGAAGTGACAGATAGCTGGGCAATGGAATCCGAGGAGGTTTCCCGATATTACCCTTTGTTGA
AAAGTCTCAATAGCCCTTTGGTCTTCTGAGACTGTATCTTTGATATTCTTGGAGTAGACGAGAGTGTCGT
GCTCCACCATGTTGGCAAGCTGCTCTAGCCAATACGCAAACCGCCTCTCCCCGCGCGTTGGCCGATTCAT
TAATGCAGCTGGCACGACAGGTTTCCCGACTGGAAAGCGGGCAGTGAGCGCAACGCAATTAATGTGAGTT
AGCTCACTCATTAGGCACCCCAGGCTTTACACTTTATGCTTCCGGCTCGTATGTTGTGTGGAATTGTGAG
CGGATAACAATTTCACACAGGAAACAGCTATGACATGATTACGAATTCCCGATCTAGTAACATAGATGAC
ACCGCGCGCGATAATTTATCCTAGTTTGCGCGCTATATTTTGTTTTCTATCGCGTATTAAATGTATAATT
GCGGGACTCTAATCATAAAAACCCATCTCATAAATAACGTCATGCATTACATGTTAATTATTACATGCTT
AACGTAATTCAACAGAAATTATATGATAATCATCGCAAGACCGGCAACAGGATTCAATCTTAAGAAACTT
TATTGCCAAATGTTTGAACGATCGGGGAAATTCGAGCTCCACCGCGGTGGCGGCCGCTCTAGAACTAGTT
AATTAAGAATTATCGAACCACTTTGTACAAGAAAGCTGAACGAGAAACGTAAAATGATATAAATATCAAT
ATATTAAATTAGATTTTGCATAAAAAACAGACTACATAATACTGTAAAACACAACATATCCAGTCACTAT
GGTCGACCTGCAGACTGGCTGTGTATAAGGGAGCCTGACATTTATATTCCCCAGAACATCAGGTTAATGG
CGTTTTTGATGTCATTTTCGCGGTGGCTGAGATCAGCCACTTCTTCCCCGATAACGGAGACCGGCACACT
GGCCATATCGGTGGTCATCATGCGCCAGCTTTCATCCCCGATATGCACCACCGGGTAAAGTTCACGGGGG
ACTTTATCTGACAGCAGACGTGCACTGGCCAGGGGGATCACCATCCGTCGCCCGGGCGTGTCAATAATAT
CACTCTGTACATCCACAAACAGACGATAACGGCTCTCTCTTTTATAGGTGTAAACCTTAAACTGCATTTC
ACCAGCCCCTGTTCTCGTCAGCAAAAGAGCCGTTCATTTCAATAAACCGGGCGACCTCAGCCATCCCTTC
CTGATTTTCCGCTTTCCAGCGTTCGGCACGCAGACGACGGGCTTCATTCTGCATGGTTGTGCTTACCAGA
CCGGAGATATTGACATCATATATGCCTTGAGCAACTGATAGCTGTCGCTGTCAACTGTCACTGTAATACG
CTGCTTCATAGCATACCTCTTTTTGACATACTTCGGGTATACATATCAGTATATATTCTTATACCGCAAA
AATCAGCGCGCAAATACGCATACTGTTATCTGGCTTTTAGTAAGCCGGATCCTCTAGATTACGCCCCGCC
TGCCACTCATCGCAGTACTGTTGTAATTCATTAAGCATTCTGCCGACATGGAAGCCATCACAAACGGCAT
GATGAACCTGAATCGCCAGCGGCATCAGCACCTTGTCGCCTTGCGTATAATATTTGCCCATGGTGAAAAC
GGGGGCGAAGAAGTTGTCCATATTGGCCACGTTTAAATCAAAACTGGTGAAACTCACCCAGGGATTGGCT
GAGACGAAAAACATATTCTCAATAAACCCTTTAGGGAAATAGGCCAGGTTTTCACCGTAACACGCCACAT
CTTGCGAATATATGTGTAGAAACTGCCGGAAATCGTCGTGGTATTCACTCCAGAGCGATGAAAACGTTTC
AGTTTGCTCATGGAAAACGGTGTAACAAGGGTGAACACTATCCCATATCACCAGCTCACCGTCTTTCATT
GCCATACGGAATTCCGGATGAGCATTCATCAGGCGGGCAAGAATGTGAATAAAGGCCGGATAAAACTTGT
GCTTATTTTTCTTTACGGTCTTTAAAAAGGCCGTAATATCCAGCTGAACGGTCTGGTTATAGGTACATTG
AGCAACTGACTGAAATGCCTCAAAATGTTCTTTACGATGCCATTGGGATATATCAACGGTGGTATATCCA
GTGATTTTTTTCTCCATTTTAGCTTCCTTAGCTCCTGAAAATCTCGACGGATCCTAACTCAAAATCCACA
CATTATACGAGCCGGAAGCATAAAGTGTAAAGCCTGGGGTGCCTAATGCGGCCGCCATAGTGACTGGATA
TGTTGTGTTTTACAGTATTATGTAGTCTGTTTTTTATGCAAAATCTAATTTAATATATTGATATTTATAT
CATTTTACGTTTCTCGTTCAGCTTTTTTGTACAAACTTGTTTGATAGCTTGGCGCGCCTCGAGGGGGGGC
CCGGTACCCTGTTAATCAGAAAAACTCAGATTAATCTACAAATTCGATCGCACAAACTAGAAACTAACAC
CAGATCTAGATAGAAATCACAAATCGAAGAGTAATTATTCGACAAAACTCAAATTATTTGAACAAATCGG
ATGATATCTATGAAACCCTAATCGAGAATTAAGATGATATCTAACGATCAAACCCAGAAAATCGTCTTCG
ATCTAAGATTAACAGAATCTAAACCAAAGAACATATACGAAATTGGGATCGAACGAAAACAAAATCGAAG
ATTTTGAGAGAATAAGGAACACAGAAATTTACCTTGATCACGGTAGAGAGAATTGAGAGAAAGTTTTTAA
GATTTTGAGAAATTGAAATCTGAATTGTGAAGAAGAAGAGCTCTTTGGGTATTGTTTTATAGAAGAAGAA
GAAGAAAAGACGAGGACGACTAGGTCACGAGAAAGCTAAGGCGGTGAAGCAATAGCTAATAATAAAATGA
CACGTGTATTGAGCGTTGTTTACACGCAAAGTTGTTTTTGGCTAATTGCCTTATTTTTAGGTTGAGGAAA
AGTATTTGTGCTTTGAGTTGATAAACACGACTCGTGTGTGCCGGCTGCAACCACTTTGACGCCGTTTATT
ACTGACTCGTCGAAAGCTTGGCACTGGCCGTCGTTTTACAACGTCGTGACTGGGAAAACCCTGGCGTTAC
CCAACTTAATCGCCTTGCAGCACATCCCCCTTTCGCCAGCTGGCGTAATAGCGAAGAGGCCCGCACCGAT
CGCCCTTCCCAACAGTTGCGCAGCCTGAATGGCGAATGCTAGAGCAGCTTGAGCTTGGATCAGATTGTCG
TTTCCCGCCTTCAGTTTAAACTATCAGTGTTTGACAGGATATATTGGCGGGTAAACCTAAGAGAAAAGAG
CGTTTATTAGAATAATCGGATATTTAAAAGGGCGTGAAAAGGTTTATCCGTTCGTCCATTTGTATGTGCA
TGCCAACCACAGGGTTCCCCTCGGGATCAAAGTACTTTGATCCAACCCCTCCGCTGCTATAGTGCAGTCG
GCTTCTGACGTTCAGTGCAGCCGTCTTCTGAAAACGACATGTCGCACAAGTCCTAAGTTACGCGACAGGC
TGCCGCCCTGCCCTTTTCCTGGCGTTTTCTTGTCGCGTGTTTTAGTCGCATAAAGTAGAATACTTGCGAC
TAGAACCGGAGACATTACGCCATGAACAAGAGCGCCGCCGCTGGCCTGCTGGGCTATGCCCGCGTCAGCA
CCGACGACCAGGACTTGACCAACCAACGGGCCGAACTGCACGCGGCCGGCTGCACCAAGCTGTTTTCCGA
GAAGATCACCGGCACCAGGCGCGACCGCCCGGAGCTGGCCAGGATGCTTGACCACCTACGCCCTGGCGAC
GTTGTGACAGTGACCAGGCTAGACCGCCTGGCCCGCAGCACCCGCGACCTACTGGACATTGCCGAGCGCA
TCCAGGAGGCCGGCGCGGGCCTGCGTAGCCTGGCAGAGCCGTGGGCCGACACCACCACGCCGGCCGGCCG
CATGGTGTTGACCGTGTTCGCCGGCATTGCCGAGTTCGAGCGTTCCCTAATCATCGACCGCACCCGGAGC
GGGCGCGAGGCCGCCAAGGCCCGAGGCGTGAAGTTTGGCCCCCGCCCTACCCTCACCCCGGCACAGATCG
CGCACGCCCGCGAGCTGATCGACCAGGAAGGCCGCACCGTGAAAGAGGCGGCTGCACTGCTTGGCGTGCA
TCGCTCGACCCTGTACCGCGCACTTGAGCGCAGCGAGGAAGTGACGCCCACCGAGGCCAGGCGGCGCGGT
GCCTTCCGTGAGGACGCATTGACCGAGGCCGACGCCCTGGCGGCCGCCGAGAATGAACGCCAAGAGGAAC
AAGCATGAAACCGCACCAGGACGGCCAGGACGAACCGTTTTTCATTACCGAAGAGATCGAGGCGGAGATG
ATCGCGGCCGGGTACGTGTTCGAGCCGCCCGCGCACGTCTCAACCGTGCGGCTGCATGAAATCCTGGCCG
GTTTGTCTGATGCCAAGCTGGCGGCCTGGCCGGCCAGCTTGGCCGCTGAAGAAACCGAGCGCCGCCGTCT
AAAAAGGTGATGTGTATTTGAGTAAAACAGCTTGCGTCATGCGGTCGCTGCGTATATGATGCGATGAGTA
AATAAACAAATACGCAAGGGGAACGCATGAAGGTTATCGCTGTACTTAACCAGAAAGGCGGGTCAGGCAA
GACGACCATCGCAACCCATCTAGCCCGCGCCCTGCAACTCGCCGGGGCCGATGTTCTGTTAGTCGATTCC
GATCCCCAGGGCAGTGCCCGCGATTGGGCGGCCGTGCGGGAAGATCAACCGCTAACCGTTGTCGGCATCG
ACCGCCCGACGATTGACCGCGACGTGAAGGCCATCGGCCGGCGCGACTTCGTAGTGATCGACGGAGCGCC
CCAGGCGGCGGACTTGGCTGTGTCCGCGATCAAGGCAGCCGACTTCGTGCTGATTCCGGTGCAGCCAAGC
CCTTACGACATATGGGCCACCGCCGACCTGGTGGAGCTGGTTAAGCAGCGCATTGAGGTCACGGATGGAA
GGCTACAAGCGGCCTTTGTCGTGTCGCGGGCGATCAAAGGCACGCGCATCGGCGGTGAGGTTGCCGAGGC
GCTGGCCGGGTACGAGCTGCCCATTCTTGAGTCCCGTATCACGCAGCGCGTGAGCTACCCAGGCACTGCC
GCCGCCGGCACAACCGTTCTTGAATCAGAACCCGAGGGCGACGCTGCCCGCGAGGTCCAGGCGCTGGCCG
CTGAAATTAAATCAAAACTCATTTGAGTTAATGAGGTAAAGAGAAAATGAGCAAAAGCACAAACACGCTA
AGTGCCGGCCGTCCGAGCGCACGCAGCAGCAAGGCTGCAACGTTGGCCAGCCTGGCAGACACGCCAGCCA
TGAAGCGGGTCAACTTTCAGTTGCCGGCGGAGGATCACACCAAGCTGAAGATGTACGCGGTACGCCAAGG
CAAGACCATTACCGAGCTGCTATCTGAATACATCGCGCAGCTACCAGAGTAAATGAGCAAATGAATAAAT
GAGTAGATGAATTTTAGCGGCTAAAGGAGGCGGCATGGAAAATCAAGAACAACCAGGCACCGACGCCGTG
GAATGCCCCATGTGTGGAGGAACGGGCGGTTGGCCAGGCGTAAGCGGCTGGGTTGCCTGCCGGCCCTGCA
ATGGCACTGGAACCCCCAAGCCCGAGGAATCGGCGTGAGCGGTCGCAAA
